>Addgene plasmid #193769 | pCW-ND-Cdt1ΔR198A/R210A-HA-Puro | addgene full sequence | sequence record 380211 | Addgene NGS Result
AATTCTCGACCTCGAGACAAATGGCAGTATTCATCCACAATTTTAAAAGAAAAGGGGGGATTGGGGGGTA
CAGTGCAGGGGAAAGAATAGTAGACATAATAGCAACAGACATACAAACTAAAGAATTACAAAAACAAATT
ACAAAAATTCAAAATTTTCGGGTTTATTACAGGGACAGCAGAGATCCACTTTGGCCGCGAATCGATATGT
CGAGTTTACTCCCTATCAGTGATAGAGAACGTATGTCGAGTTTACTCCCTATCAGTGATAGAGAACGATG
TCGAGTTTACTCCCTATCAGTGATAGAGAACGTATGTCGAGTTTACTCCCTATCAGTGATAGAGAACGTA
TGTCGAGTTTACTCCCTATCAGTGATAGAGAACGTATGTCGAGTTTATCCCTATCAGTGATAGAGAACGT
ATGTCGAGTTTACTCCCTATCAGTGATAGAGAACGTATGTCGAGGTAGGCGTGTACGGTGGGAGGCCTAT
ATAAGCAGAGCTCGTTTAGTGAACCGTCAGATCGCCTGGAGAATTGGCTAGCGCCACCATGATAGCTCCG
CCAAAGCTCGCTTGTCGGACTCCCTCTCCGGCTAGACCGGCACTTCGCGCCCCCGCCTCCGCTACTTCAG
GTAGCCGAAAGAGGGCGAGGCCACCAGCAGCCCCCGGACGCGATCAGGCGAGGCCACCTGCTCGAGCGGC
TGCTCGCCTCTCAGTAGATGAGGTTAGCAGCCCCAGTACCCCCGAGGCCCCAGACATCCCAGCCTGCCCT
TCTCCGGGCCAGAAGATAAAGAAATCCACCCCGGCAGCAGGTCAGCCGCCCCACCTGACATCCGCGCAGG
ACCAGGACACCATCTCTGAGCTTGCGTCATGCCTGCAACGGGCCCGGGAGCTGGGGGCAAGAGTCCGGGC
GCTGAAGGCCAGTGCCCAGGATGCTGGGGAGTCCTGCACCCCAGAGGCCGAGGGCCGCCCTGAGGAGCCA
TGTGGCGAGAAGGCGCCCGCCTACCAGCGCTTCCATGCCCTGGCCCAGCCCGGCCTGCCGGGACTCGTGC
TGCCCTACAAGTACCAGGTGCTGGCGGAGATGTTCGCCAGCATGGACACCATCGTGGGCATGCTCCACAA
CGCCTCCGAGACGCCCACCTTTGCCAAGGTCCAGCGGGGCGTCCAGGACATGATGCGTAGGCGTTTTGAG
GAGCGCAATGTTGGCCAGATCAAAACCGTGTACCCGGCCTCCTACCGCTTCCGCCAGGAGCGCAGTGTCC
CCACCTTCAAGGATGGCACCAGGAGGTCAGATTACCAGCTCACCATCGAGCCACTGCTGGAGCAGGAGGC
TGACGGAGCAGCCCCCCAGCTCACGGCCTCGCGCCTCCTGCAGCGACGGCAGATCTTCAGCCAGAAGCTG
GTGGAGCATGTCAAGGAGCACCACAAGGCCTTCCTGGCCTCCCTGAGCCCCGCCATGGTGGTGCCGGAGG
ACCAGCTGACCCGCTGGCACCCGCGCTTCAACGTGGATGAAGTACCCGACATCGAGCCGGCCGCGCTGCC
CCAGCCACCCGCCACGGAGAAGCTCACCACTGCTCAGGAGGTGCTGGCCCGGGCCCGCAACCTGATTTCA
CCCAGGATGGAGAAGGCCTTGAGTCAATTGGCCCTGCGCTCTGCTGCGCCCAGCAGCCCCGGGTCTCCCA
GGCCAGCACTGCCGGCTACCCCACCAGCCACCCCGCCTGCAGCCTCTCCCAGTGCTCTGAAGGGGGTGTC
CCAGGATCTGCTGGAGCGGATCCGAGCCAAGGAGGCACAGAAGCAGCTGGCACAGATGACGCGGTGCCCG
GAGCAGGAGCAGCGGCTGCAGCGCTTAGAACGGCTGCCTGAGCTGGCCCGCGTGCTGCGGAGCGTCTTTG
TGTCCGAACGCAAGCCTGCGCTCAGCATGGAGGTGGCCTGTGCCAGGATGGTGGGCAGCTGTTGTACTAT
CATGAGCCCTGGGGAAATGGAGAAGCACCTGCTGCTCCTCTCCGAGCTGCTGCCGGACTGGCTCAGCCTC
CACCGCATCCGCACCGACACCTACGTCAAGCTGGACAAGGCCGCGGACCTCGCCCACATCACTGCACGCC
TGGCCCACCAGACACGTGCTGAGGAGGGGCTGGGTGCAGGAAGCGCTGGGGGATCCATGGCACCTAAGAA
AAAGCGGAAAGTGGGCGGAAGTGGTTATCCGTACGACGTACCAGACTACGCATGAGAATTCGATCCGGGG
TTGGGGTTGCGCCTTTTCCAAGGCAGCCCTGGGTTTGCGCAGGGACGCGGCTGCTCTGGGCGTGGTTCCG
GGAAACGCAGCGGCGCCGACCCTGGGTCTCGCACATTCTTCACGTCCGTTCGCAGCGTCACCCGGATCTT
CGCCGCTACCCTTGTGGGCCCCCCGGCGACGCTTCCTGCTCCGCCCCTAAGTCGGGAAGGTTCCTTGCGG
TTCGCGGCGTGCCGGACGTGACAAACGGAAGCCGCACGTCTCACTAGTACCCTCGCAGACGGACAGCGCC
AGGGAGCAATGGCAGCGCGCCGACCGCGATGGGCTGTGGCCAATAGCGGCTGCTCAGCAGGGCGCGCCGA
GAGCAGCGGCCGGGAAGGGGCGGTGCGGGAGGCGGGGTGTGGGGCGGTAGTGTGGGCCCTGTTCCTGCCC
GCGCGGTGTTCCGCATTCTGCAAGCCTCCGGAGCGCACGTCGGCAGTCGGCTCCCTCGTTGACCGAATCA
CCGACCTCTCTCCCCAGCAATTCACCATGACCGAGTACAAGCCCACGGTGCGCCTCGCCACCCGCGACGA
CGTCCCCAGGGCCGTACGCACCCTCGCCGCCGCGTTCGCCGACTACCCCGCCACGCGCCACACCGTCGAT
CCGGACCGCCACATCGAGCGGGTCACCGAGCTGCAAGAACTCTTCCTCACGCGCGTCGGGCTCGACATCG
GCAAGGTGTGGGTCGCGGACGACGGCGCCGCGGTGGCGGTCTGGACCACGCCGGAGAGCGTCGAAGCGGG
GGCGGTGTTCGCCGAGATCGGCCCGCGCATGGCCGAGTTGAGCGGTTCCCGGCTGGCCGCGCAGCAACAG
ATGGAAGGCCTCCTGGCGCCGCACCGGCCCAAGGAGCCCGCGTGGTTCCTGGCCACCGTCGGCGTCTCGC
CCGACCACCAGGGCAAGGGTCTGGGCAGCGCCGTCGTGCTCCCCGGAGTGGAGGCGGCCGAGCGCGCCGG
GGTGCCCGCCTTCCTGGAGACCTCCGCGCCCCGCAACCTCCCCTTCTACGAGCGGCTCGGCTTCACCGTC
ACCGCCGACGTCGAGGTGCCCGAAGGACCGCGCACCTGGTGCATGACCCGCAAGCCCGGTGCCGAAGGTA
GAGGTTCTCTCCTCACTTGTGGTGATGTTGAAGAAAACCCTGGTCCAATGTCTAGACTGGACAAGAGCAA
AGTCATAAACGGAGCTCTGGAATTACTCAATGGTGTCGGTATCGAAGGCCTGACGACAAGGAAACTCGCT
CAAAAGCTGGGAGTTGAGCAGCCTACCCTGTACTGGCACGTGAAGAACAAGCGGGCCCTGCTCGATGCCC
TGCCAATCGAGATGCTGGACAGGCATCATACCCACTTCTGCCCCCTGGAAGGCGAGTCATGGCAAGACTT
TCTGCGGAACAACGCCAAGTCATACCGCTGTGCTCTCCTCTCACATCGCGACGGGGCTAAAGTGCATCTC
GGCACCCGCCCAACAGAGAAACAGTACGAAACCCTGGAAAATCAGCTCGCGTTCCTGTGTCAGCAAGGCT
TCTCCCTGGAGAACGCACTGTACGCTCTGTCCGCCGTGGGCCACTTTACACTGGGCTGCGTATTGGAGGA
ACAGGAGCATCAAGTAGCAAAAGAGGAAAGAGAGACACCTACCACCGATTCTATGCCCCCACTTCTGAGA
CAAGCAATTGAGCTGTTCGACCGGCAGGGAGCCGAACCTGCCTTCCTTTTCGGCCTGGAACTAATCATAT
GTGGCCTGGAGAAACAGCTAAAGTGCGAAAGCGGCGGGCCGACCGACGCCCTTGACGATTTTGACTTAGA
CATGCTCCCAGCCGATGCCCTTGACGACTTTGACCTTGATATGCTGCCTGCTGACGCTCTTGACGATTTT
GACCTTGACATGCTCCCCGGGTAACTAAGTAAGGATCGATCCAAGATATCGTATTCTTAACTATGTTGCT
CCTTTTACGCTATGTGGATACGCTGCTTTAATGCCTTTGTATCATGCTATTGCTTCCCGTATGGCTTTCA
TTTTCTCCTCCTTGTATAAATCCTGGTTGCTGTCTCTTTATGAGGAGTTGTGGCCCGTTGTCAGGCAACG
TGGCGTGGTGTGCACTGTGTTTGCTGACGCAACCCCCACTGGTTGGGGCATTGCCACCACCTGTCAGCTC
CTTTCCGGGACTTTCGCTTTCCCCCTCCCTATTGCCACGGCGGAACTCATCGCCGCCTGCCTTGCCCGCT
GCTGGACAGGGGCTCGGCTGTTGGGCACTGACAATTCCGTGGTGTTGTCGGGGAAGCTGACGTCCTTTCC
ATGGCTGCTCGCCTGTGTTGCCACCTGGATTCTGCGCGGGACGTCCTTCTGCTACGTCCCTTCGGCCCTC
AATCCAGCGGACCTTCCTTCCCGCGGCCTGCTGCCGGCTCTGCGGCCTCTTCCGCGTCTTCGCCTTCGCC
CTCAGACGAGTCGGATCTCCCTTTGGGCCGCCTCCCCGCCTGTTTCGCCTCGGCGTCCGGACTAGAGGTA
CCTTTAAGACCAATGACTTACAAGGCAGCTGTAGATCTTAGCCACTTTTTAAAAGAAAAGGGGGGACTGG
AAGGGCTAATTCACTCCCAACGAAGACAAGATCTGCTTTTTGCTTGTACTGGGTCTCTCTGGTTAGACCA
GATCTGAGCCTGGGAGCTCTCTGGCTAACTAGGGAACCCACTGCTTAAGCCTCAATAAAGCTTGCCTTGA
GTGCTTCAAGTAGTGTGTGCCCGTCTGTTGTGTGACTCTGGTAACTAGAGATCCCTCAGACCCTTTTAGT
CAGTGTGGAAAATCTCTAGCAGTAGTAGTTCATGTCATCTTATTATTCAGTATTTATAACTTGCAAAGAA
ATGAATATCAGAGAGTGAGAGGAACTTGTTTATTGCAGCTTATAATGGTTACAAATAAAGCAATAGCATC
ACAAATTTCACAAATAAAGCATTTTTTTCACTGCATTCTAGTTGTGGTTTGTCCAAACTCATCAATGTAT
CTTATCATGTCTGGCTCTAGCTATCCCGCCCCTAACTCCGCCCATCCCGCCCCTAACTCCGCCCAGTTCC
GCCCATTCTCCGCCCCATGGCTGACTAATTTTTTTTATTTATGCAGAGGCCGAGGCCGCCTCGGCCTCTG
AGCTATTCCAGAAGTAGTGAGGAGGCTTTTTTGGAGGCCTTTCAAATATGTATCCGCTCATGAGACAATA
ACCCTGATAAATGCTTCAATAATATTGAAAAAGGAAGAGTATGAGTATTCAACATTTCCGTGTCGCCCTT
ATTCCCTTTTTTGCGGCATTTTGCCTTCCTGTTTTTGCTCACCCAGAAACGCTGGTGAAAGTAAAAGATG
CTGAAGATCAGTTGGGTGCACGAGTGGGTTACATCGAACTGGATCTCAACAGCGGTAAGATCCTTGAGAG
TTTTCGCCCCGAAGAACGTTTTCCAATGATGAGCACTTTTAAAGTTCTGCTATGTGGCGCGGTATTATCC
CGTATTGACGCCGGGCAAGAGCAACTCGGTCGCCGCATACACTATTCTCAGAATGACTTGGTTGAGTACT
CACCAGTCACAGAAAAGCATCTTACGGATGGCATGACAGTAAGAGAATTATGCAGTGCTGCCATAACCAT
GAGTGATAACACTGCGGCCAACTTACTTCTGACAACGATCGGAGGACCGAAGGAGCTAACCGCTTTTTTG
CACAACATGGGGGATCATGTAACTCGCCTTGATCGTTGGGAACCGGAGCTGAATGAAGCCATACCAAACG
ACGAGCGTGACACCACGATGCCTGTAGCAATGGCAACAACGTTGCGCAAACTATTAACTGGCGAACTACT
TACTCTAGCTTCCCGGCAACAATTAATAGACTGGATGGAGGCGGATAAAGTTGCAGGACCACTTCTGCGC
TCGGCCCTTCCGGCTGGCTGGTTTATTGCTGATAAATCTGGAGCCGGTGAGCGTGGGTCTCGCGGTATCA
TTGCAGCACTGGGGCCAGATGGTAAGCCCTCCCGTATCGTAGTTATCTACACGACGGGGAGTCAGGCAAC
TATGGATGAACGAAATAGACAGATCGCTGAGATAGGTGCCTCACTGATTAAGCATTGGTAACTGTCAGAC
CAAGTTTACTCATATATACTTTAGATTGATTTAAAACTTCATTTTTAATTTAAAAGGATCTAGGTGAAGA
TCCTTTTTGATAATCTCATGACCAAAATCCCTTAACGTGAGTTTTCGTTCCACTGAGCGTCAGACCCCGT
AGAAAAGATCAAAGGATCTTCTTGAGATCCTTTTTTTCTGCGCGTAATCTGCTGCTTGCAAACAAAAAAA
CCACCGCTACCAGCGGTGGTTTGTTTGCCGGATCAAGAGCTACCAACTCTTTTTCCGAAGGTAACTGGCT
TCAGCAGAGCGCAGATACCAAATACTGTTCTTCTAGTGTAGCCGTAGTTAGGCCACCACTTCAAGAACTC
TGTAGCACCGCCTACATACCTCGCTCTGCTAATCCTGTTACCAGTGGCTGCTGCCAGTGGCGATAAGTCG
TGTCTTACCGGGTTGGACTCAAGACGATAGTTACCGGATAAGGCGCAGCGGTCGGGCTGAACGGGGGGTT
CGTGCACACAGCCCAGCTTGGAGCGAACGACCTACACCGAACTGAGATACCTACAGCGTGAGCTATGAGA
AAGCGCCACGCTTCCCGAAGGGAGAAAGGCGGACAGGTATCCGGTAAGCGGCAGGGTCGGAACAGGAGAG
CGCACGAGGGAGCTTCCAGGGGGAAACGCCTGGTATCTTTATAGTCCTGTCGGGTTTCGCCACCTCTGAC
TTGAGCGTCGATTTTTGTGATGCTCGTCAGGGGGGCGGAGCCTATGGAAAAACGCCAGCAACGCGGCCTT
TTTACGGTTCCTGGCCTTTTGCTGGCCTTTTGCTCACATGTTCTTTCCTGCGTTATCCCCTGATTCTGTG
GATAACCGTATTACCGCCTTTGAGTGAGCTGATACCGCTCGCCGCAGCCGAACGACCGAGCGCAGCGAGT
CAGTGAGCGAGGAAGCGGAAGAGCGCCCAATACGCAAACCGCCTCTCCCCGCGCGTTGGCCGATTCATTA
ATGCAGCTGGCACGACAGGTTTCCCGACTGGAAAGCGGGCAGTGAGCGCAACGCAATTAATGTGAGTTAG
CTCACTCATTAGGCACCCCAGGCTTTACACTTTATGCTTCCGGCTCGTATGTTGTGTGGAATTGTGAGCG
GATAACAATTTCACACAGGAAACAGCTATGACCATGATTACGCCAAGCGCGCAATTAACCCTCACTAAAG
GGAACAAAAGCTGGAGCTGCAAGCTTAATGTAGTCTTATGCAATACTCTTGTAGTCTTGCAACATGGTAA
CGATGAGTTAGCAACATGCCTTACAAGGAGAGAAAAAGCACCGTGCATGCCGATTGGTGGAAGTAAGGTG
GTACGATCGTGCCTTATTAGGAAGGCAACAGACGGGTCTGACATGGATTGGACGAACCACTGAATTGCCG
CATTGCAGAGATATTGTATTTAAGTGCCTAGCTCGATACATAAACGGGTCTCTCTGGTTAGACCAGATCT
GAGCCTGGGAGCTCTCTGGCTAACTAGGGAACCCACTGCTTAAGCCTCAATAAAGCTTGCCTTGAGTGCT
TCAAGTAGTGTGTGCCCGTCTGTTGTGTGACTCTGGTAACTAGAGATCCCTCAGACCCTTTTAGTCAGTG
TGGAAAATCTCTAGCAGTGGCGCCCGAACAGGGACTTGAAAGCGAAAGGGAAACCAGAGGAGCTCTCTCG
ACGCAGGACTCGGCTTGCTGAAGCGCGCACGGCAAGAGGCGAGGGGCGGCGACTGGTGAGTACGCCAAAA
ATTTTGACTAGCGGAGGCTAGAAGGAGAGAGATGGGTGCGAGAGCGTCAGTATTAAGCGGGGGAGAATTA
GATCGCGATGGGAAAAAATTCGGTTAAGGCCAGGGGGAAAGAAAAAATATAAATTAAAACATATAGTATG
GGCAAGCAGGGAGCTAGAACGATTCGCAGTTAATCCTGGCCTGTTAGAAACATCAGAAGGCTGTAGACAA
ATACTGGGACAGCTACAACCATCCCTTCAGACAGGATCAGAAGAACTTAGATCATTATATAATACAGTAG
CAACCCTCTATTGTGTGCATCAAAGGATAGAGATAAAAGACACCAAGGAAGCTTTAGACAAGATAGAGGA
AGAGCAAAACAAAAGTAAGACCACCGCACAGCAAGCGGCCGCTGATCTTCAGACCTGGAGGAGGAGATAT
GAGGGACAATTGGAGAAGTGAATTATATAAATATAAAGTAGTAAAAATTGAACCATTAGGAGTAGCACCC
ACCAAGGCAAAGAGAAGAGTGGTGCAGAGAGAAAAAAGAGCAGTGGGAATAGGAGCTTTGTTCCTTGGGT
TCTTGGGAGCAGCAGGAAGCACTATGGGCGCAGCGTCAATGACGCTGACGGTACAGGCCAGACAATTATT
GTCTGGTATAGTGCAGCAGCAGAACAATTTGCTGAGGGCTATTGAGGCGCAACAGCATCTGTTGCAACTC
ACAGTCTGGGGCATCAAGCAGCTCCAGGCAAGAATCCTGGCTGTGGAAAGATACCTAAAGGATCAACAGC
TCCTGGGGATTTGGGGTTGCTCTGGAAAACTCATTTGCACCACTGCTGTGCCTTGGAATGCTAGTTGGAG
TAATAAATCTCTGGAACAGATTTGGAATCACACGACCTGGATGGAGTGGGACAGAGAAATTAACAATTAC
ACAAGCTTAATACACTCCTTAATTGAAGAATCGCAAAACCAGCAAGAAAAGAATGAACAAGAATTATTGG
AATTAGATAAATGGGCAAGTTTGTGGAATTGGTTTAACATAACAAATTGGCTGTGGTATATAAAATTATT
CATAATGATAGTAGGAGGCTTGGTAGGTTTAAGAATAGTTTTTGCTGTACTTTCTATAGTGAATAGAGTT
AGGCAGGGATATTCACCATTATCGTTTCAGACCCACCTCCCAACCCCGAGGGGAC
Features (pLannotate 1.2.2; 26 found; start..end, strand, type, name):
     41..158     +  misc_feature   cPPT/CTS: central polypurine tract and central termination sequence of HIV-1
    212..526     +  promoter       tight TRE promoter: Tet-responsive promoter PTight, consisting of seven tet operator sequences followed by the minimal CMV promoter
    552..2132    +  CDS            CDT1: CDT1_HUMAN - Experimental evidence at protein level: Swiss-Prot protein existence level 1. Required for both DNA replication and mitosis (PubMed:11125146, PubMed:22581055, PubMed:21856198, PubMed:14993212, PubMed:26842564). DNA replication licensing factor, required for pre- replication complex assembly. Cooperates with CDC6 and the origin recognition complex (ORC) during G1 phase of the cell cycle to promote the loading of the mini-chromosome maintenance (MCM) complex onto DNA to generate pre-replication complexes (pre-RC)(PubMed:14672932). Required also for mitosis by promoting stable kineto
   2237..2747    +  promoter       hPGK promoter: human phosphoglycerate kinase 1 promoter
   2757..3353    +  CDS            PuroR (fragment): puromycin N-acetyltransferase; pac from Streptomyces; confers resistance to puromycin
   3408..4105    +  CDS            rtTA3 (fragment): reverse tetracycline transactivator 3 activates expression from Tet-responsive promoters in the presence of doxycycline
   4035..4145    +  CDS            VP48: 3 tandem repeats of the minimal activation domain of herpes simplex virus VP16 (Cheng et al., 2013)
   4181..4729    +  misc_feature   WPRE (fragment): woodchuck hepatitis virus posttranscriptional regulatory element
   4755..4826    +  CDS            nef (fragment): NEF_HV1Z2 - Experimental evidence at protein level: Swiss-Prot protein existence level 1. Extracellular Nef protein targets CD4(+) T-lymphocytes for apoptosis by interacting with CXCR4 surface receptors. From Human immunodeficiency virus type 1 group M subtype D (isolate Z2/CDC-Z34) (HIV-1).
   4828..5061    +  LTR            3' LTR (ΔU3): self-inactivating 3' long terminal repeat (LTR) from HIV-1
   5133..5254    +  polyA_signal   SV40 poly(A) signal: SV40 polyadenylation signal
   5294..5429    +  rep_origin     SV40 ori: SV40 origin of replication
   5437..5500    +  promoter       AmpR promoter: bla
   5501..6361    +  CDS            AmpR: β-lactamase; bla; confers resistance to ampicillin, carbenicillin, and related antibiotics
   6532..7120    +  rep_origin     ori: high-copy-number ColE1/pMB1/pBR322/pUC origin of replication
   7303..7395    +  CDS            lacI (fragment): lac repressor; lacI; The lac repressor binds to the lac operator to inhibit transcription in E. coli. This inhibition can be relieved by adding lactose or isopropyl-β-D-thiogalactopyranoside (IPTG).
   7408..7429    +  protein_bind   CAP binding site: CAP binding activates transcription in the presence of cAMP. E. coli catabolite activator protein
   7444..7474    +  promoter       lac promoter: promoter for the E. coli lac operon
   7482..7498    +  protein_bind   lac operator: The lac repressor binds to the lac operator to inhibit transcription in E. coli. This inhibition can be relieved by adding lactose or isopropyl-β-D-thiogalactopyranoside (IPTG). lac repressor encoded by lacI
   7543..7561    +  promoter       T3 promoter: promoter for bacteriophage T3 RNA polymerase
   7589..7815    +  promoter       RSV promoter: Rous sarcoma virus enhancer/promoter
   7816..7996    +  LTR            5' LTR (truncated): truncated 5' long terminal repeat (LTR) from HIV-1
   8043..8168    +  misc_feature   HIV-1 Ψ: packaging signal of human immunodeficiency virus type 1
   8152..8515    +  CDS            HIV-1 gag (fragment): gag protein from human immunodeficiency virus 1; gag
   8661..8894    +  misc_feature   RRE: The Rev response element (RRE) of HIV-1 allows for Rev-dependent mRNA export from the nucleus to the cytoplasm.
   9271..9295    +  CDS            Rev (fragment): human immunodeficiency virus 1 (HIV-1) Rev protein; rev; enhances nuclear export of unspliced and incompletely spliced viral mRNAs
