[The description below was written by a language model from this plasmid's Addgene catalogue record and pLannotate feature annotations shown in this document.]
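Description:
pCW-ND-Cdt1ΔR198A/R210A-HA-Puro is a third-generation, self-inactivating lentiviral transfer plasmid built on the all-in-one pCW Tet-On backbone for doxycycline-inducible expression of a mutant human CDT1 in mammalian cells. In bacteria it is maintained through a high-copy ColE1/pUC-type origin and selected with ampicillin (AmpR). The viral portion consists of an RSV promoter driving a truncated HIV-1 5' LTR, the Ψ packaging signal with a gag fragment, the RRE, cPPT/CTS, a WPRE and a ΔU3 3' LTR, followed by an SV40 poly(A) signal and SV40 ori. The depositor notes that virus was produced with a separate third-generation packaging system and a VSV-G envelope plasmid.

Two expression units lie between the LTRs. A tight TRE promoter (seven tet operators upstream of a minimal CMV promoter) drives the CDT1 insert, and a constitutive human PGK promoter drives puromycin N-acetyltransferase followed by the rtTA3 reverse transactivator. The feature table does not annotate the linking element between these two coding sequences. Transduced cells can therefore be selected with puromycin and already carry the transactivator, which switches on the TRE when doxycycline is added.

The insert is a "non-degradable" CDT1. Amino acids 1–19 are deleted and the Cy motif (residues 68–70) is changed to alanine, which prevents its normal S-phase degradation. R198A and R210A substitutions are recorded as MCM-binding mutations. The protein also carries an SV40 NLS and a C-terminal HA tag, and the first 183 bp are codon optimized. The construct comes from work examining how CDT1 inhibits the CMG helicase in early S phase. There it allows controlled expression of a stabilized CDT1 mutated in MCM binding.
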