Addgene plasmid #193769: pCW-ND-Cdt1ΔR198A/R210A-HA-Puro
Purpose: Doxycyline-inducible (TetOn) human Cdt1 (SV40 NLS , C-terminal HA ) w/ mutations stopping S phase degradation and in MCM binding (R198A/R210A), expressed from all-in-one pCW vector (TetOn + rtTA)
Depositing lab: Tobias Meyer. Depositing organization: Cornell University. Publication: CDT1 inhibits CMG helicase in early S phase to separate origin licensing from DNA synthesis. Ratnayeke N, Baris Y, Chung M, Yeeles JTP, Meyer T. Mol Cell. 2023 Jan 5;83(1):26-42.e13. doi: 10.1016/j.molcel.2022.12.004. PubMed 36608667.
Backbone
  Vector backbone: pCW
  Backbone size w/o insert (bp): 7606
  Vector type: Lentiviral
  Selectable markers: Puromycin
Growth in bacteria
  Bacterial resistance: Ampicillin, 100 μg/mL
  Growth temperature: 30°C
  Growth strain: NEB Stable
  Copy number: High Copy
Gene/Insert
  Gene/Insert name: ND-Cdt1ΔR198A/R210A (alt name: Non-degradable Cdt1ΔR198A/R210A-HA)
  Species: H. sapiens (human)
  Insert size (bp): 1689
  Mutation: amino acids 1-19 deleted, ΔCy mutation (aa68-70 to alanine), R198A, R210A, SV40 NLS, 1-183 bp codon optimized
  Entrez Gene: CDT1 (a.k.a. DUP, RIS2)
  Promoter: TRE
  Tag / fusion protein: HA (C terminal on insert)
  Cloning method: Gibson Cloning
  Sequencing primers: 5′ cagagctcgtttagtgaaccg; 3′ cggaaccacgcccagagc
Terms and licenses: Academic/Nonprofit Terms; Industry Terms: Not Available to Industry
Depositor comments: The 3rd generation packaging system (pMDLg/pRRE, pRSV-rev, and pVSVG) was used to create virus from this lentiviral transfer vector.
How to cite: pCW-ND-Cdt1ΔR198A/R210A-HA-Puro was a gift from Tobias Meyer (Addgene plasmid # 193769 ; http://n2t.net/addgene:193769 ; RRID:Addgene_193769)
